Addgene plasmid #100553: e-ciCas9_pcDNA5
Purpose: Expresses enhanced specificity ciCas9 (e-ciCas9) in mammalian cells. Can be used to generate Flp-In and Flp-In T-REx stables.
Depositing lab: Dustin Maly. Publication: Rapidly inducible Cas9 and DSB-ddPCR to probe editing kinetics. Rose JC, Stephany JJ, Valente WJ, Trevillian BM, Dang HV, Bielas JH, Maly DJ, Fowler DM. Nat Methods. 2017 Jul 24. doi: 10.1038/nmeth.4368. PubMed 28737741.
Backbone
  Vector backbone: pcDNA5/FRT/TO
  Backbone manufacturer: Life Technology
  Vector type: Mammalian Expression, CRISPR ; FRT, Flp-In
  Selectable markers: Hygromycin
Growth in bacteria
  Bacterial resistance: Ampicillin, 100 μg/mL
  Growth temperature: 37°C
  Growth strain: DH5alpha
  Copy number: High Copy
Gene/Insert
  Gene/Insert name: e-ciCas9
  Insert size (bp): 4521
  Tag / fusion protein: FLAG (N terminal on insert)
  Cloning method: Gibson Cloning
  Sequencing primers: 5′ CMV; 3′ BGHR
Terms and licenses: Academic/Nonprofit Terms; Industry Terms: Not Available to Industry
How to cite: e-ciCas9_pcDNA5 was a gift from Dustin Maly (Addgene plasmid # 100553 ; http://n2t.net/addgene:100553 ; RRID:Addgene_100553)
