[The description below was written by a language model from this plasmid's Addgene catalogue record and pLannotate feature annotations shown in this document.]
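Description:
e-ciCas9_pcDNA5 is a mammalian expression plasmid built on the pcDNA5/FRT/TO backbone for producing an enhanced-specificity, chemically inducible Cas9 (e-ciCas9). It is maintained in E. coli through a high-copy ColE1/pUC-type origin and an ampicillin resistance gene (β-lactamase with its own promoter). The feature table also picks up small backbone remnants, such as fragments of an f1 origin, the lac promoter/operator region and a bom site.

The expression cassette uses the CMV immediate-early enhancer and promoter followed by short tet operator matches. This fits the TO design of the backbone, in which transcription is repressed in Tet repressor-expressing cells until tetracycline or doxycycline is added. The roughly 4.5 kb insert, assembled by Gibson cloning, begins with an N-terminal FLAG tag and ends at a bovine growth hormone polyadenylation signal. The annotation shows an N-terminal portion of Streptococcus pyogenes Cas9, then a segment matching human BCL2L1 (Bcl-xL) inserted within the protein. The rest of Cas9 follows and matches eSpCas9(1.1), which carries the specificity-enhancing K848A, K1003A and R1060A mutations. A short segment of human BAD sits at the C terminus. BAD binds Bcl-xL, so this layout is consistent with an intramolecular interaction that holds the nuclease inactive until released, although the record does not name the inducing compound or describe the mechanism.

Downstream lies an FRT site directly ahead of a hygromycin resistance gene with an SV40 polyadenylation signal. Flp-mediated recombination into the genomic FRT site of a Flp-In or Flp-In T-REx host line allows hygromycin selection of stable, single-site integrants. No guide RNA cassette is annotated, so guides would need to be supplied separately. The associated work used rapidly inducible Cas9 to study genome editing kinetics.
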