Features (pLannotate 1.2.2; 25 found; start..end, strand, type, name):
     28..80      -  misc_feature   bom (fragment): basis of mobility region from pBR322
    235..614     +  enhancer       CMV enhancer: human cytomegalovirus immediate early enhancer
    615..818     +  promoter       CMV promoter: human cytomegalovirus (CMV) immediate early promoter
    820..839     +  promoter       PLtetO-1 promoter (fragment): modified phage lambda PL promoter with tet operator sites (Lutz and Bujard, 1997)
    841..860     +  promoter       PLtetO-1 promoter (fragment): modified phage lambda PL promoter with tet operator sites (Lutz and Bujard, 1997)
    868..901     +  promoter       TRE3GV promoter (fragment): 3rd-generation Tet-responsive promoter that can be activated by binding of Tet-On® 3G, optimized for retroviral and lentiviral vectors
    984..1004    +  CDS            FLAG (fragment): FLAG® epitope tag, followed by an enterokinase cleavage site
   1004..1538    +  CDS            xCas9-3.6 (fragment): Streptococcus pyogenes Cas9 mutant with broad PAM compatibility (Hu et al., 2018) generates RNA-guided double strand breaks in DNA
   1539..2129    +  CDS            BCL2L1 (fragment): B2CL1_HUMAN - Also known as BCL2L, BCLX. Experimental evidence at protein level: Swiss-Prot protein existence level 1. Isoform Bcl-X(S) promotes apoptosis. From Homo sapiens (Human).
   2184..5305    +  CDS            eSpCas9(1.1) (fragment): Cas9 endonuclease from the Streptococcus pyogenes Type II CRISPR/Cas system, mutated to improve targeting specificity (Slaymaker et al., 2016) carries the mutations K848A, K1003A, and R1060A
   5406..5495    +  CDS            BAD (fragment): BAD_HUMAN - Also known as BBC6, BCL2L8. Experimental evidence at protein level: Swiss-Prot protein existence level 1. Promotes cell death. Successfully competes for the binding to Bcl-X(L), Bcl-2 and Bcl-W, thereby affecting the level of heterodimerization of these proteins with BAX. Can reverse the death repressor activity of Bcl-X(L), but not that of Bcl-2 (By similarity). Appears to act as a link between growth factor receptor signaling and the apoptotic pathways. From Homo sapiens (Human).
   5616..5727    +  polyA_signal   bGH poly(A) signal: bovine growth hormone polyadenylation signal
   5844..5865    +  promoter       SV40 promoter (fragment): SV40 enhancer and early promoter
   5886..6119    +  rep_origin     f1 ori (fragment) (sequence partly withheld): f1 bacteriophage origin of replication; arrow indicates direction of (+) strand synthesis
   6124..6171    +  protein_bind   FRT: FLP-mediated recombination occurs in the 8-bp core sequence TCTAGAAA (Turan and Bode, 2011). FLP recombinase from the Saccharomyces cerevisiae 2μ plasmid
   6179..7201    +  CDS            HygR: aminoglycoside phosphotransferase from E. coli; aph(4)-Ia; confers resistance to hygromycin
   7211..7336    +  CDS            ble (fragment): BLE_KLEPN - Experimental evidence at protein level: Swiss-Prot protein existence level 1. Binding protein with a strong affinity to the bleomycin family of antibiotics. Binds to CL990; an antimitotic-antibiotic compound. From Klebsiella pneumoniae.
   7331..7452    +  polyA_signal   SV40 poly(A) signal: SV40 polyadenylation signal
   7525..7541    -  protein_bind   lac operator: The lac repressor binds to the lac operator to inhibit transcription in E. coli. This inhibition can be relieved by adding lactose or isopropyl-β-D-thiogalactopyranoside (IPTG). lac repressor encoded by lacI
   7549..7579    -  promoter       lac promoter: promoter for the E. coli lac operon
   7594..7615    -  protein_bind   CAP binding site: CAP binding activates transcription in the presence of cAMP. E. coli catabolite activator protein
   7628..7720    -  CDS            lacI (fragment): lac repressor; lacI; The lac repressor binds to the lac operator to inhibit transcription in E. coli. This inhibition can be relieved by adding lactose or isopropyl-β-D-thiogalactopyranoside (IPTG).
   7903..8491    -  rep_origin     ori: high-copy-number ColE1/pMB1/pBR322/pUC origin of replication
   8662..9522    -  CDS            AmpR: β-lactamase; bla; confers resistance to ampicillin, carbenicillin, and related antibiotics
   9523..9627    -  promoter       AmpR promoter: bla
>Addgene plasmid #100553 | e-ciCas9_pcDNA5 | addgene full sequence | sequence record 193863 | Addgene NGS Result
GACGGATCGGGAGATCTCCCGATCCCCTATGGTGCACTCTCAGTACAATCTGCTCTGATGCCGCATAGTT
AAGCCAGTATCTGCTCCCTGCTTGTGTGTTGGAGGTCGCTGAGTAGTGCGCGAGCAAAATTTAAGCTACA
ACAAGGCAAGGCTTGACCGACAATTGCATGAAGAATCTGCTTAGGGTTAGGCGTTTTGCGCTGCTTCGCG
ATGTACGGGCCAGATATACGCGTTGACATTGATTATTGACTAGTTATTAATAGTAATCAATTACGGGGTC
ATTAGTTCATAGCCCATATATGGAGTTCCGCGTTACATAACTTACGGTAAATGGCCCGCCTGGCTGACCG
CCCAACGACCCCCGCCCATTGACGTCAATAATGACGTATGTTCCCATAGTAACGCCAATAGGGACTTTCC
ATTGACGTCAATGGGTGGAGTATTTACGGTAAACTGCCCACTTGGCAGTACATCAAGTGTATCATATGCC
AAGTACGCCCCCTATTGACGTCAATGACGGTAAATGGCCCGCCTGGCATTATGCCCAGTACATGACCTTA
TGGGACTTTCCTACTTGGCAGTACATCTACGTATTAGTCATCGCTATTACCATGGTGATGCGGTTTTGGC
AGTACATCAATGGGCGTGGATAGCGGTTTGACTCACGGGGATTTCCAAGTCTCCACCCCATTGACGTCAA
TGGGAGTTTGTTTTGGCACCAAAATCAACGGGACTTTCCAAAATGTCGTAACAACTCCGCCCCATTGACG
CAAATGGGCGGTAGGCGTGTACGGTGGGAGGTCTATATAAGCAGAGCTCTCCCTATCAGTGATAGAGATC
TCCCTATCAGTGATAGAGATCGTCGACGAGCTCGTTTAGTGAACCGTCAGATCGCCTGGAGACGCCATCC
ACGCTGTTTTGACCTCCATAGAAGACACCGGGACCGATCCAGCCTCCGGACTCTAGCGTTTGCCACCATG
GACTACAAGGACGACGACGACAAGGACAAGAAGTACTCCATTGGGCTCGATATCGGCACAAACAGCGTCG
GCTGGGCCGTCATTACGGACGAGTACAAGGTGCCGAGCAAAAAATTCAAAGTTCTGGGCAATACCGATCG
CCACAGCATAAAGAAGAACCTCATTGGCGCCCTCCTGTTCGACTCCGGGGAGACGGCCGAAGCCACGCGG
CTCAAAAGAACAGCACGGCGCAGATATACCCGCAGAAAGAATCGGATCTGCTACCTGCAGGAGATCTTTA
GTAATGAGATGGCTAAGGTGGATGACTCTTTCTTCCATAGGCTGGAGGAGTCCTTTTTGGTGGAGGAGGA
TAAAAAGCACGAGCGCCACCCAATCTTTGGCAATATCGTGGACGAGGTGGCGTACCATGAAAAGTACCCA
ACCATATATCATCTGAGGAAGAAGCTTGTAGACAGTACTGATAAGGCTGACTTGCGGTTGATCTATCTCG
CGCTGGCGCATATGATCAAATTTCGGGGACACTTCCTCATCGAGGGGGACCTGAACCCAGACAACAGCAG
CAACCGGGAGCTGGTGGTTGACTTTCTCTCCTACAAGCTTTCCCAGAAAGGATACAGCTGGAGTCAGTTT
AGTGATGTGGAAGAGAACAGGACTGAGGCCCCAGAAGGGACTGAATCGGAGATGGAGACCCCCAGTGCCA
TCAATGGCAACCCATCCTGGCACCTGGCAGACAGCCCCGCGGTGAATGGAGCCACTGGCCACAGCAGCAG
TTTGGATGCCCGGGAGGTGATCCCCATGGCAGCAGTAAAGCAAGCGCTGAGGGAGGCAGGCGACGAGTTT
GAACTGCGGTACCGGCGGGCATTCAGTGACCTGACATCCCAGCTCCACATCACCCCAGGGACAGCATATC
AGAGCTTTGAACAGGTAGTGAATGAACTCTTCCGGGATGGGGTAAACTGGGGTCGCATTGTGGCCTTTTT
CTCCTTCGGCGGGGCACTGTGCGTGGAAAGCGTAGACAAGGAGATGCAGGTATTGGTGAGTCGGATCGCA
GCTTGGATGGCCACTTACCTGAATGACCACCTAGAGCCTTGGATCCAGGAGAACGGCGGCTGGGATACTT
TTGTGGAACTCTATGGGAACAATGGTAGCGGAACTGCTTCTGGGACTGGGAGTGGCACCGGTTCAGCAAC
AGGAAGCGGCACTGTGAACACGGAGATCACCAAAGCTCCGCTGAGCGCCTCTATGATCAAGAGATACGAC
GAGCACCACCAGGACCTGACCCTGCTGAAAGCTCTCGTGCGGCAGCAGCTGCCTGAGAAGTACAAAGAGA
TTTTCTTCGACCAGAGCAAGAACGGCTACGCCGGCTACATTGACGGCGGAGCCAGCCAGGAAGAGTTCTA
CAAGTTCATCAAGCCCATCCTGGAAAAGATGGACGGCACCGAGGAACTGCTCGTGAAGCTGAACAGAGAG
GACCTGCTGCGGAAGCAGCGGACCTTCGACAACGGCAGCATCCCCCACCAGATCCACCTGGGAGAGCTGC
ACGCCATTCTGCGGCGGCAGGAAGATTTTTACCCATTCCTGAAGGACAACCGGGAAAAGATCGAGAAGAT
CCTGACCTTCCGCATCCCCTACTACGTGGGCCCTCTGGCCAGGGGAAACAGCAGATTCGCCTGGATGACC
AGAAAGAGCGAGGAAACCATCACCCCCTGGAACTTCGAGGAAGTGGTGGACAAGGGCGCTTCCGCCCAGA
GCTTCATCGAGCGGATGACCAACTTCGATAAGAACCTGCCCAACGAGAAGGTGCTGCCCAAGCACAGCCT
GCTGTACGAGTACTTCACCGTGTATAACGAGCTGACCAAAGTGAAATACGTGACCGAGGGAATGAGAAAG
CCCGCCTTCCTGAGCGGCGAGCAGAAAAAGGCCATCGTGGACCTGCTGTTCAAGACCAACCGGAAAGTGA
CCGTGAAGCAGCTGAAAGAGGACTACTTCAAGAAAATCGAGTGCTTCGACTCCGTGGAAATCTCCGGCGT
GGAAGATCGGTTCAACGCCTCCCTGGGCACATACCACGATCTGCTGAAAATTATCAAGGACAAGGACTTC
CTGGACAATGAGGAAAACGAGGACATTCTGGAAGATATCGTGCTGACCCTGACACTGTTTGAGGACAGAG
AGATGATCGAGGAACGGCTGAAAACCTATGCCCACCTGTTCGACGACAAAGTGATGAAGCAGCTGAAGCG
GCGGAGATACACCGGCTGGGGCAGGCTGAGCCGGAAGCTGATCAACGGCATCCGGGACAAGCAGTCCGGC
AAGACAATCCTGGATTTCCTGAAGTCCGACGGCTTCGCCAACAGAAACTTCATGCAGCTGATCCACGACG
ACAGCCTGACCTTTAAAGAGGACATCCAGAAAGCCCAGGTGTCCGGCCAGGGCGATAGCCTGCACGAGCA
CATTGCCAATCTGGCCGGCAGCCCCGCCATTAAGAAGGGCATCCTGCAGACAGTGAAGGTGGTGGACGAG
CTCGTGAAAGTGATGGGCCGGCACAAGCCCGAGAACATCGTGATCGAAATGGCCAGAGAGAACCAGACCA
CCCAGAAGGGACAGAAGAACAGCCGCGAGAGAATGAAGCGGATCGAAGAGGGCATCAAAGAGCTGGGCAG
CCAGATCCTGAAAGAACACCCCGTGGAAAACACCCAGCTGCAGAACGAGAAGCTGTACCTGTACTACCTG
CAGAATGGGCGGGATATGTACGTGGACCAGGAACTGGACATCAACCGGCTGTCCGACTACGATGTGGACC
ATATCGTGCCTCAGAGCTTTCTGGCCGACGACTCCATCGACAACAAGGTGCTGACCAGAAGCGACAAGAA
CCGGGGCAAGAGCGACAACGTGCCCTCCGAAGAGGTCGTGAAGAAGATGAAGAACTACTGGCGGCAGCTG
CTGAACGCCAAGCTGATTACCCAGAGAAAGTTCGACAATCTGACCAAGGCCGAGAGAGGCGGCCTGAGCG
AACTGGATAAGGCCGGCTTCATCAAGAGACAGCTGGTGGAAACCCGGCAGATCACAAAGCACGTGGCACA
GATCCTGGACTCCCGGATGAACACTAAGTACGACGAGAATGACAAGCTGATCCGGGAAGTGAAAGTGATC
ACCCTGAAGTCCAAGCTGGTGTCCGATTTCCGGAAGGATTTCCAGTTTTACAAAGTGCGCGAGATCAACA
ACTACCACCACGCCCACGACGCCTACCTGAACGCCGTCGTGGGAACCGCCCTGATCAAAAAGTACCCTGC
GCTGGAAAGCGAGTTCGTGTACGGCGACTACAAGGTGTACGACGTGCGGAAGATGATCGCCAAGAGCGAG
CAGGAAATCGGCAAGGCTACCGCCAAGTACTTCTTCTACAGCAACATCATGAACTTTTTCAAGACCGAGA
TTACCCTGGCCAACGGCGAGATCCGGAAGGCGCCTCTGATCGAGACAAACGGCGAAACCGGGGAGATCGT
GTGGGATAAGGGCCGGGATTTTGCCACCGTGCGGAAAGTGCTGAGCATGCCCCAAGTGAATATCGTGAAA
AAGACCGAGGTGCAGACAGGCGGCTTCAGCAAAGAGTCTATCCTGCCCAAGAGGAACAGCGATAAGCTGA
TCGCCAGAAAGAAGGACTGGGACCCTAAGAAGTACGGCGGCTTCGACAGCCCCACCGTGGCCTATTCTGT
GCTGGTGGTGGCCAAAGTGGAAAAGGGCAAGTCCAAGAAACTGAAGAGTGTGAAAGAGCTGCTGGGGATC
ACCATCATGGAAAGAAGCAGCTTCGAAAAAAACCCCATCGACTTTCTCGAGGCGAAAGGATATAAAGAGG
TCAAAAAAGACCTCATCATTAAGCTTCCCAAGTACTCTCTCTTTGAGCTTGAAAACGGCCGGAAACGAAT
GCTCGCTAGTGCGGGCGAGCTGCAGAAAGGTAACGAGCTGGCACTGCCCTCTAAATACGTTAATTTCTTG
TATCTGGCCAGCCACTATGAAAAGCTCAAAGGGTCTCCCGAAGATAATGAGCAGAAGCAGCTGTTCGTGG
AACAACACAAACACTACCTTGATGAGATCATCGAGCAAATAAGCGAATTCTCCAAAAGAGTGATCCTCGC
CGACGCTAACCTCGATAAGGTGCTTTCTGCTTACAATAAGCACAGGGATAAGCCCATCAGGGAGCAGGCA
GAAAACATTATCCACTTGTTTACTCTGACCAACTTGGGCGCGCCTGCAGCCTTCAAGTACTTCGACACCA
CCATAGACAGAAAGCGGTACACCTCTACAAAGGAGGTCCTGGACGCCACACTGATTCATCAGTCAATTAC
GGGGCTCTATGAAACAAGAATCGACCTCTCTCAGCTCGGTGGAGACAGCAGGGCTGACCCCAAGAAGAAG
AGGAAGGTGACAGGAAGCGGCACTGCTCCCCCCAATCTCTGGGCAGCGCAGCGCTACGGCCGTGAGCTCC
GAAGGATGGCCGATGAGGGTGAGGGTTCCTTCAAGTGAAAGCTTGGTACCGAGCTCGGATCCACTAGTCC
AGTGTGGTGGAATTCTGCAGATATCCAGCACAGTGGCGGCCGCTCGAGTCTAGAGGGCCCGTTTAAACCC
GCTGATCAGCCTCGACTGTGCCTTCTAGTTGCCAGCCATCTGTTGTTTGCCCCTCCCCCGTGCCTTCCTT
GACCCTGGAAGGTGCCACTCCCACTGTCCTTTCCTAATAAAATGAGGAAATTGCATCGCATTGTCTGAGT
AGGTGTCATTCTATTCTGGGGGGTAGGGTGGGGCAGGACAGCAAGGGGGAGGATTGGGAAGACAATAGCA
GGCATGCTGGGGATGCGGTGGGCTCTATGGCTTCTGAGGCGGAAAGAACCAGCTGGGGCTCTAGGGGGTA
TCCCC
[124 nt withheld, positions 5886-6009]
C
[91 nt withheld, positions 6011-6101]
AGGGTGATGGTTCACGTACCTAGAAGTTCCTATTCCGAAGTTCCTATTCTCTAGAAAGTATAGGAACTTC
CTTGGCCAAAAAGCCTGAACTCACCGCGACGTCTGTCGAGAAGTTTCTGATCGAAAAGTTCGACAGCGTC
TCCGACCTGATGCAGCTCTCGGAGGGCGAAGAATCTCGTGCTTTCAGCTTCGATGTAGGAGGGCGTGGAT
ATGTCCTGCGGGTAAATAGCTGCGCCGATGGTTTCTACAAAGATCGTTATGTTTATCGGCACTTTGCATC
GGCCGCGCTCCCGATTCCGGAAGTGCTTGACATTGGGGAATTCAGCGAGAGCCTGACCTATTGCATCTCC
CGCCGTGCACAGGGTGTCACGTTGCAAGACCTGCCTGAAACCGAACTGCCCGCTGTTCTGCAGCCGGTCG
CGGAGGCCATGGATGCGATCGCTGCGGCCGATCTTAGCCAGACGAGCGGGTTCGGCCCATTCGGACCGCA
AGGAATCGGTCAATACACTACATGGCGTGATTTCATATGCGCGATTGCTGATCCCCATGTGTATCACTGG
CAAACTGTGATGGACGACACCGTCAGTGCGTCCGTCGCGCAGGCTCTCGATGAGCTGATGCTTTGGGCCG
AGGACTGCCCCGAAGTCCGGCACCTCGTGCACGCGGATTTCGGCTCCAACAATGTCCTGACGGACAATGG
CCGCATAACAGCGGTCATTGACTGGAGCGAGGCGATGTTCGGGGATTCCCAATACGAGGTCGCCAACATC
TTCTTCTGGAGGCCGTGGTTGGCTTGTATGGAGCAGCAGACGCGCTACTTCGAGCGGAGGCATCCGGAGC
TTGCAGGATCGCCGCGGCTCCGGGCGTATATGCTCCGCATTGGTCTTGACCAACTCTATCAGAGCTTGGT
TGACGGCAATTTCGATGATGCAGCTTGGGCGCAGGGTCGATGCGACGCAATCGTCCGATCCGGAGCCGGG
ACTGTCGGGCGTACACAAATCGCCCGCAGAAGCGCGGCCGTCTGGACCGATGGCTGTGTAGAAGTACTCG
CCGATAGTGGAAACCGACGCCCCAGCACTCGTCCGAGGGCAAAGGAATAGCACGTACTACGAGATTTCGA
TTCCACCGCCGCCTTCTATGAAAGGTTGGGCTTCGGAATCGTTTTCCGGGACGCCGGCTGGATGATCCTC
CAGCGCGGGGATCTCATGCTGGAGTTCTTCGCCCACCCCAACTTGTTTATTGCAGCTTATAATGGTTACA
AATAAAGCAATAGCATCACAAATTTCACAAATAAAGCATTTTTTTCACTGCATTCTAGTTGTGGTTTGTC
CAAACTCATCAATGTATCTTATCATGTCTGTATACCGTCGACCTCTAGCTAGAGCTTGGCGTAATCATGG
TCATAGCTGTTTCCTGTGTGAAATTGTTATCCGCTCACAATTCCACACAACATACGAGCCGGAAGCATAA
AGTGTAAAGCCTGGGGTGCCTAATGAGTGAGCTAACTCACATTAATTGCGTTGCGCTCACTGCCCGCTTT
CCAGTCGGGAAACCTGTCGTGCCAGCTGCATTAATGAATCGGCCAACGCGCGGGGAGAGGCGGTTTGCGT
ATTGGGCGCTCTTCCGCTTCCTCGCTCACTGACTCGCTGCGCTCGGTCGTTCGGCTGCGGCGAGCGGTAT
CAGCTCACTCAAAGGCGGTAATACGGTTATCCACAGAATCAGGGGATAACGCAGGAAAGAACATGTGAGC
AAAAGGCCAGCAAAAGGCCAGGAACCGTAAAAAGGCCGCGTTGCTGGCGTTTTTCCATAGGCTCCGCCCC
CCTGACGAGCATCACAAAAATCGACGCTCAAGTCAGAGGTGGCGAAACCCGACAGGACTATAAAGATACC
AGGCGTTTCCCCCTGGAAGCTCCCTCGTGCGCTCTCCTGTTCCGACCCTGCCGCTTACCGGATACCTGTC
CGCCTTTCTCCCTTCGGGAAGCGTGGCGCTTTCTCATAGCTCACGCTGTAGGTATCTCAGTTCGGTGTAG
GTCGTTCGCTCCAAGCTGGGCTGTGTGCACGAACCCCCCGTTCAGCCCGACCGCTGCGCCTTATCCGGTA
ACTATCGTCTTGAGTCCAACCCGGTAAGACACGACTTATCGCCACTGGCAGCAGCCACTGGTAACAGGAT
TAGCAGAGCGAGGTATGTAGGCGGTGCTACAGAGTTCTTGAAGTGGTGGCCTAACTACGGCTACACTAGA
AGAACAGTATTTGGTATCTGCGCTCTGCTGAAGCCAGTTACCTTCGGAAAAAGAGTTGGTAGCTCTTGAT
CCGGCAAACAAACCACCGCTGGTAGCGGTGGTTTTTTTGTTTGCAAGCAGCAGATTACGCGCAGAAAAAA
AGGATCTCAAGAAGATCCTTTGATCTTTTCTACGGGGTCTGACGCTCAGTGGAACGAAAACTCACGTTAA
GGGATTTTGGTCATGAGATTATCAAAAAGGATCTTCACCTAGATCCTTTTAAATTAAAAATGAAGTTTTA
AATCAATCTAAAGTATATATGAGTAAACTTGGTCTGACAGTTACCAATGCTTAATCAGTGAGGCACCTAT
CTCAGCGATCTGTCTATTTCGTTCATCCATAGTTGCCTGACTCCCCGTCGTGTAGATAACTACGATACGG
GAGGGCTTACCATCTGGCCCCAGTGCTGCAATGATACCGCGAGACCCACGCTCACCGGCTCCAGATTTAT
CAGCAATAAACCAGCCAGCCGGAAGGGCCGAGCGCAGAAGTGGTCCTGCAACTTTATCCGCCTCCATCCA
GTCTATTAATTGTTGCCGGGAAGCTAGAGTAAGTAGTTCGCCAGTTAATAGTTTGCGCAACGTTGTTGCC
ATTGCTACAGGCATCGTGGTGTCACGCTCGTCGTTTGGTATGGCTTCATTCAGCTCCGGTTCCCAACGAT
CAAGGCGAGTTACATGATCCCCCATGTTGTGCAAAAAAGCGGTTAGCTCCTTCGGTCCTCCGATCGTTGT
CAGAAGTAAGTTGGCCGCAGTGTTATCACTCATGGTTATGGCAGCACTGCATAATTCTCTTACTGTCATG
CCATCCGTAAGATGCTTTTCTGTGACTGGTGAGTACTCAACCAAGTCATTCTGAGAATAGTGTATGTGGC
GACCGAGTTGCTCTTGCCCGGCGTCAATACGGGATAATACCGCGCCACATAGCAGAACTTTAAAAGTGCT
CATCATTGGAAAACGTTCTTCGGGGCGAAAACTCTCAAGGATCTTACCGCTGTTGAGATCCAGTTCGATG
TAACCCACTCGTGCACCCAACTGATCTTCAGCATCTTTTACTTTCACCAGCGTTTCTGGGTGAGCAAAAA
CAGGAAGGCAAAATGCCGCAAAAAAGGGAATAAGGGCGACACGGAAATGTTGAATACTCATACTCTTCCT
TTTTCAATATTATTGAAGCATTTATCAGGGTTATTGTCTCATGAGCGGATACATATTTGAATGTATTTAG
AAAAATAAACAAATAGGGGTTCCGCGCACATTTCCCCGAAAAGTGCCACCTGACGTC
